>Addgene plasmid #90650 | DHCR7 B5.3 gRNA | addgene full sequence | sequence record 183343 | Addgene NGS Result
CGAGCGCAGCGAGTCAGTGAGCGAGGAAGCGGAAGAGCGCCCAATACGCAAACCGCCTCTCCCCGCGCGT
TGGCCGATTCATTAATGCAGCTGGCACGACAGGTTTCCCGACTGGAAAGCGGGCAGTGAGCGCAACGCAA
TTAATGTGAGTTAGCTCACTCATTAGGCACCCCAGGCTTTACACTTTATGCTTCCGGCTCGTATGTTGTG
TGGAATTGTGAGCGGATAACAATTTCACACAGGAAACAGCTATGACCATGATTACGCCAAGCGCGCAATT
AACCCTCACTAAAGGGAACAAAAGCTGGAGCTGCAAGCTTAATGTAGTCTTATGCAATACTCTTGTAGTC
TTGCAACATGGTAACGATGAGTTAGCAACATGCCTTACAAGGAGAGAAAAAGCACCGTGCATGCCGATTG
GTGGAAGTAAGGTGGTACGATCGTGCCTTATTAGGAAGGCAACAGACGGGTCTGACATGGATTGGACGAA
CCACTGAATTGCCGCATTGCAGAGATATTGTATTTAAGTGCCTAGCTCGATACATAAACGGGTCTCTCTG
GTTAGACCAGATCTGAGCCTGGGAGCTCTCTGGCTAACTAGGGAACCCACTGCTTAAGCCTCAATAAAGC
TTGCCTTGAGTGCTTCAAGTAGTGTGTGCCCGTCTGTTGTGTGACTCTGGTAACTAGAGATCCCTCAGAC
CCTTTTAGTCAGTGTGGAAAATCTCTAGCAGTGGCGCCCGAACAGGGACTTGAAAGCGAAAGGGAAACCA
GAGGAGCTCTCTCGACGCAGGACTCGGCTTGCTGAAGCGCGCACGGCAAGAGGCGAGGGGCGGCGACTGG
TGAGTACGCCAAAAATTTTGACTAGCGGAGGCTAGAAGGAGAGAGATGGGTGCGAGAGCGTCAGTATTAA
GCGGGGGAGAATTAGATCGCGATGGGAAAAAATTCGGTTAAGGCCAGGGGGAAAGAAAAAATATAAATTA
AAACATATAGTATGGGCAAGCAGGGAGCTAGAACGATTCGCAGTTAATCCTGGCCTGTTAGAAACATCAG
AAGGCTGTAGACAAATACTGGGACAGCTACAACCATCCCTTCAGACAGGATCAGAAGAACTTAGATCATT
ATATAATACAGTAGCAACCCTCTATTGTGTGCATCAAAGGATAGAGATAAAAGACACCAAGGAAGCTTTA
GACAAGATAGAGGAAGAGCAAAACAAAAGTAAGACCACCGCACAGCAAGCGGCCGCTGATCTTCAGACCT
GGAGGAGGAGATATGAGGGACAATTGGAGAAGTGAATTATATAAATATAAAGTAGTAAAAATTGAACCAT
TAGGAGTAGCACCCACCAAGGCAAAGAGAAGAGTGGTGCAGAGAGAAAAAAGAGCAGTGGGAATAGGAGC
TTTGTTCCTTGGGTTCTTGGGAGCAGCAGGAAGCACTATGGGCGCAGCGTCAATGACGCTGACGGTACAG
GCCAGACAATTATTGTCTGGTATAGTGCAGCAGCAGAACAATTTGCTGAGGGCTATTGAGGCGCAACAGC
ATCTGTTGCAACTCACAGTCTGGGGCATCAAGCAGCTCCAGGCAAGAATCCTGGCTGTGGAAAGATACCT
AAAGGATCAACAGCTCCTGGGGATTTGGGGTTGCTCTGGAAAACTCATTTGCACCACTGCTGTGCCTTGG
AATGCTAGTTGGAGTAATAAATCTCTGGAACAGATTTGGAATCACACGACCTGGATGGAGTGGGACAGAG
AAATTAACAATTACACAAGCTTAATACACTCCTTAATTGAAGAATCGCAAAACCAGCAAGAAAAGAATGA
ACAAGAATTATTGGAATTAGATAAATGGGCAAGTTTGTGGAATTGGTTTAACATAACAAATTGGCTGTGG
TATATAAAATTATTCATAATGATAGTAGGAGGCTTGGTAGGTTTAAGAATAGTTTTTGCTGTACTTTCTA
TAGTGAATAGAGTTAGGCAGGGATATTCACCATTATCGTTTCAGACCCACCTCCCAACCCCGAGGGGACC
CAGAGAGGGCCTATTTCCCATGATTCCTTCATATTTGCATATACGATACAAGGCTGTTAGAGAGATAATT
AGAATTAATTTGACTGTAAACACAAAGATATTAGTACAAAATACGTGACGTAGAAAGTAATAATTTCTTG
GGTAGTTTGCAGTTTTAAAATTATGTTTTAAAATGGACTATCATATGCTTACCGTAACTTGAAAGTATTT
CGATTTCTTGGCTTTATATATCTTGTGGAAAGGACGAAACACCGATGCTCGGCTCTCGGACATCGTTTAA
GAGCTATGCTGGAAACAGCATAGCAAGTTTAAATAAGGCTAGTCCGTTATCAACTTGAAAAAGTGGCACC
GAGTCGGTGCTTTTTTTGAATTCTAGATCTTGAGACAAATGGCAGTATTCATCCACAATTTTAAAAGAAA
AGGGGGGATTGGGGGGTACAGTGCAGGGGAAAGAATAGTAGACATAATAGCAACAGACATACAAACTAAA
GAATTACAAAAACAAATTACAAAAATTCAAAATTTTCGGGTTTATTACAGGGACAGCAGAGATCCACTTT
GGCGCCGGCTCGAGTGGCTCCGGTGCCCGTCAGTGGGCAGAGCGCACATCGCCCACAGTCCCCGAGAAGT
TGGGGGGAGGGGTCGGCAATTGAACCGGTGCCTAGAGAAGGTGGCGCGGGGTAAACTGGGAAAGTGATGT
CGTGTACTGGCTCCGCCTTTTTCCCGAGGGTGGGGGAGAACCGTATATAAGTGCAGTAGTCGCCGTGAAC
GTTCTTTTTCGCAACGGGTTTGCCGCCAGAACACAGGTGTCGTGACGCGGGATCCGCCACCATGACCGAG
TACAAGCCCACGGTGCGCCTCGCCACCCGCGACGACGTCCCCAGGGCCGTACGCACCCTCGCCGCCGCGT
TCGCCGACTACCCCGCCACGCGCCACACCGTCGATCCGGACCGCCACATCGAGCGGGTCACCGAGCTGCA
AGAACTCTTCCTCACGCGCGTCGGGCTCGACATCGGCAAGGTGTGGGTCGCGGACGACGGCGCCGCGGTG
GCGGTCTGGACCACGCCGGAGAGCGTCGAAGCGGGGGCGGTGTTCGCCGAGATCGGCCCGCGCATGGCCG
AGTTGAGCGGTTCCCGGCTGGCCGCGCAGCAACAGATGGAAGGCCTCCTGGCGCCGCACCGGCCCAAGGA
GCCCGCGTGGTTCCTGGCCACCGTCGGAGTCTCGCCCGACCACCAGGGCAAGGGTCTGGGCAGCGCCGTC
GTGCTCCCCGGAGTGGAGGCGGCCGAGCGCGCCGGGGTGCCCGCCTTCCTGGAGACCTCCGCGCCCCGCA
ACCTCCCCTTCTACGAGCGGCTCGGCTTCACCGTCACCGCCGACGTCGAGGTGCCCGAAGGACCGCGCAC
CTGGTGCATGACCCGCAAGCCCGGTGCCTGAACGCGTTAAGTCGACAATCAACCTCTGGATTACAAAATT
TGTGAAAGATTGACTGGTATTCTTAACTATGTTGCTCCTTTTACGCTATGTGGATACGCTGCTTTAATGC
CTTTGTATCATGCTATTGCTTCCCGTATGGCTTTCATTTTCTCCTCCTTGTATAAATCCTGGTTGCTGTC
TCTTTATGAGGAGTTGTGGCCCGTTGTCAGGCAACGTGGCGTGGTGTGCACTGTGTTTGCTGACGCAACC
CCCACTGGTTGGGGCATTGCCACCACCTGTCAGCTCCTTTCCGGGACTTTCGCTTTCCCCCTCCCTATTG
CCACGGCGGAACTCATCGCCGCCTGCCTTGCCCGCTGCTGGACAGGGGCTCGGCTGTTGGGCACTGACAA
TTCCGTGGTGTTGTCGGGGAAATCATCGTCCTTTCCTTGGCTGCTCGCCTGTGTTGCCACCTGGATTCTG
CGCGGGACGTCCTTCTGCTACGTCCCTTCGGCCCTCAATCCAGCGGACCTTCCTTCCCGCGGCCTGCTGC
CGGCTCTGCGGCCTCTTCCGCGTCTTCGCCTTCGCCCTCAGACGAGTCGGATCTCCCTTTGGGCCGCCTC
CCCGCGTCGACTTTAAGACCAATGACTTACAAGGCAGCTGTAGATCTTAGCCACTTTTTAAAAGAAAAGG
GGGGACTGGAAGGGCTAATTCACTCCCAACGAAGACAAGATCTGCTTTTTGCTTGTACTGGGTCTCTCTG
GTTAGACCAGATCTGAGCCTGGGAGCTCTCTGGCTAACTAGGGAACCCACTGCTTAAGCCTCAATAAAGC
TTGCCTTGAGTGCTTCAAGTAGTGTGTGCCCGTCTGTTGTGTGACTCTGGTAACTAGAGATCCCTCAGAC
CCTTTTAGTCAGTGTGGAAAATCTCTAGCAGTACGTATAGTAGTTCATGTCATCTTATTATTCAGTATTT
ATAACTTGCAAAGAAATGAATATCAGAGAGTGAGAGGAACTTGTTTATTGCAGCTTATAATGGTTACAAA
TAAAGCAATAGCATCACAAATTTCACAAATAAAGCATTTTTTTCACTGCATTCTAGTTGTGGTTTGTCCA
AACTCATCAATGTATCTTATCATGTCTGGCTCTAGCTATCCCGCCCCTAACTCCGCCCATCCCGCCCCTA
ACTCCGCCCAGTTCCGCCCATTCTCCGCCCCATGGCTGACTAATTTTTTTTATTTATGCAGAGGCCGAGG
CCGCCTCGGCCTCTGAGCTATTCCAGAAGTAGTGAGGAGGCTTTTTTGGAGGCCTAGGGACGTACCCAAT
TCGCCCTATAGTGAGTCGTATTACGCGCGCTCACTGGCCGTCGTTTTACAACGTCGTGACTGGGAAAACC
CTGGCGTTACCCAACTTAATCGCCTTGCAGCACATCCCCCTTTCGCCAGCTGGCGTAATAGCGAAGAGGC
CCGCACCGATCGCCCTTCCCAACAGTTGCGCAGCCTGAATGGCGAATGGG
[124 nt withheld, positions 4951-5074]
C
[91 nt withheld, positions 5076-5166]
A
[49 nt withheld, positions 5168-5216]
CCTTTGACGTTGGAGTCCACGTTCTTT
[37 nt withheld, positions 5244-5280]
ACCCTATCTCGGTCTATTCTTTTGATTTATAAGGGATTTTGCCGATTTCGGCCTATTGGTTAAAAAATGA
GCTGATTTAACAAAAATTTAACGCGAATTTTAACAAAATATTAACGCTTACAATTTAGGTGGCACTTTTC
GGGGAAATGTGCGCGGAACCCCTATTTGTTTATTTTTCTAAATACATTCAAATATGTATCCGCTCATGAG
ACAATAACCCTGATAAATGCTTCAATAATATTGAAAAAGGAAGAGTATGAGTATTCAACATTTCCGTGTC
GCCCTTATTCCCTTTTTTGCGGCATTTTGCCTTCCTGTTTTTGCTCACCCAGAAACGCTGGTGAAAGTAA
AAGATGCTGAAGATCAGTTGGGTGCACGAGTGGGTTACATCGAACTGGATCTCAACAGCGGTAAGATCCT
TGAGAGTTTTCGCCCCGAAGAACGTTTTCCAATGATGAGCACTTTTAAAGTTCTGCTATGTGGCGCGGTA
TTATCCCGTATTGACGCCGGGCAAGAGCAACTCGGTCGCCGCATACACTATTCTCAGAATGACTTGGTTG
AGTACTCACCAGTCACAGAAAAGCATCTTACGGATGGCATGACAGTAAGAGAATTATGCAGTGCTGCCAT
AACCATGAGTGATAACACTGCGGCCAACTTACTTCTGACAACGATCGGAGGACCGAAGGAGCTAACCGCT
TTTTTGCACAACATGGGGGATCATGTAACTCGCCTTGATCGTTGGGAACCGGAGCTGAATGAAGCCATAC
CAAACGACGAGCGTGACACCACGATGCCTGTAGCAATGGCAACAACGTTGCGCAAACTATTAACTGGCGA
ACTACTTACTCTAGCTTCCCGGCAACAATTAATAGACTGGATGGAGGCGGATAAAGTTGCAGGACCACTT
CTGCGCTCGGCCCTTCCGGCTGGCTGGTTTATTGCTGATAAATCTGGAGCCGGTGAGCGTGGGTCTCGCG
GTATCATTGCAGCACTGGGGCCAGATGGTAAGCCCTCCCGTATCGTAGTTATCTACACGACGGGGAGTCA
GGCAACTATGGATGAACGAAATAGACAGATCGCTGAGATAGGTGCCTCACTGATTAAGCATTGGTAACTG
TCAGACCAAGTTTACTCATATATACTTTAGATTGATTTAAAACTTCATTTTTAATTTAAAAGGATCTAGG
TGAAGATCCTTTTTGATAATCTCATGACCAAAATCCCTTAACGTGAGTTTTCGTTCCACTGAGCGTCAGA
CCCCGTAGAAAAGATCAAAGGATCTTCTTGAGATCCTTTTTTTCTGCGCGTAATCTGCTGCTTGCAAACA
AAAAAACCACCGCTACCAGCGGTGGTTTGTTTGCCGGATCAAGAGCTACCAACTCTTTTTCCGAAGGTAA
CTGGCTTCAGCAGAGCGCAGATACCAAATACTGTTCTTCTAGTGTAGCCGTAGTTAGGCCACCACTTCAA
GAACTCTGTAGCACCGCCTACATACCTCGCTCTGCTAATCCTGTTACCAGTGGCTGCTGCCAGTGGCGAT
AAGTCGTGTCTTACCGGGTTGGACTCAAGACGATAGTTACCGGATAAGGCGCAGCGGTCGGGCTGAACGG
GGGGTTCGTGCACACAGCCCAGCTTGGAGCGAACGACCTACACCGAACTGAGATACCTACAGCGTGAGCT
ATGAGAAAGCGCCACGCTTCCCGAAGGGAGAAAGGCGGACAGGTATCCGGTAAGCGGCAGGGTCGGAACA
GGAGAGCGCACGAGGGAGCTTCCAGGGGGAAACGCCTGGTATCTTTATAGTCCTGTCGGGTTTCGCCACC
TCTGACTTGAGCGTCGATTTTTGTGATGCTCGTCAGGGGGGCGGAGCCTATGGAAAAACGCCAGCAACGC
GGCCTTTTTACGGTTCCTGGCCTTTTGCTGGCCTTTTGCTCACATGTTCTTTCCTGCGTTATCCCCTGAT
TCTGTGGATAACCGTATTACCGCCTTTGAGTGAGCTGATACCGCTCGCCGCAGCCGAACGAC
Features (pLannotate 1.2.2; 28 found; start..end, strand, type, name):
      1..35      +  rep_origin     RSF ori (fragment): Plasmids containing the RSF 1030 origin of replication can be propagated in E. coli cells that contain additional plasmids with compatible origins.
     37..129     +  CDS            lacI (fragment): lac repressor; lacI; The lac repressor binds to the lac operator to inhibit transcription in E. coli. This inhibition can be relieved by adding lactose or isopropyl-β-D-thiogalactopyranoside (IPTG).
    142..163     +  protein_bind   CAP binding site: CAP binding activates transcription in the presence of cAMP. E. coli catabolite activator protein
    178..208     +  promoter       lac promoter: promoter for the E. coli lac operon
    216..232     +  protein_bind   lac operator: The lac repressor binds to the lac operator to inhibit transcription in E. coli. This inhibition can be relieved by adding lactose or isopropyl-β-D-thiogalactopyranoside (IPTG). lac repressor encoded by lacI
    277..295     +  promoter       T3 promoter: promoter for bacteriophage T3 RNA polymerase
    323..549     +  promoter       RSV promoter: Rous sarcoma virus enhancer/promoter
    550..730     +  LTR            5' LTR (truncated): truncated 5' long terminal repeat (LTR) from HIV-1
    777..902     +  misc_feature   HIV-1 Ψ: packaging signal of human immunodeficiency virus type 1
    886..1249    +  CDS            HIV-1 gag (fragment): gag protein from human immunodeficiency virus 1; gag
   1395..1628    +  misc_feature   RRE: The Rev response element (RRE) of HIV-1 allows for Rev-dependent mRNA export from the nucleus to the cytoplasm.
   2005..2031    +  CDS            Rev (fragment): human immunodeficiency virus 1 (HIV-1) Rev protein; rev; enhances nuclear export of unspliced and incompletely spliced viral mRNAs
   2035..2275    +  promoter       U6 promoter: RNA polymerase III promoter for human U6 snRNA
   2323..2390    +  misc_RNA       tracrRNA (fragment): trans-activating CRISPR RNA for the Streptococcus pyogenes CRISPR/Cas9 system
   2439..2556    +  misc_feature   cPPT/CTS: central polypurine tract and central termination sequence of HIV-1
   2625..2836    +  promoter       EF-1α core promoter: core promoter for human elongation factor EF-1α
   2862..3461    +  CDS            PuroR (fragment): puromycin N-acetyltransferase; pac from Streptomyces; confers resistance to puromycin
   3477..4065    +  misc_feature   WPRE: woodchuck hepatitis virus posttranscriptional regulatory element
   4116..4135    +  misc_feature   cPPT/CTS (fragment): central polypurine tract and central termination sequence of HIV-1
   4137..4370    +  LTR            3' LTR (ΔU3): self-inactivating 3' long terminal repeat (LTR) from HIV-1
   4448..4569    +  polyA_signal   SV40 poly(A) signal: SV40 polyadenylation signal
   4609..4744    +  rep_origin     SV40 ori: SV40 origin of replication
   4765..4783    -  promoter       T7 promoter: promoter for bacteriophage T7 RNA polymerase
   4791..4946    +  CDS            lacZα (fragment): LacZα fragment of β-galactosidase; lacZ fragment
   4951..5379    +  rep_origin     f1 ori (sequence partly withheld): f1 bacteriophage origin of replication; arrow indicates direction of (+) strand synthesis
   5432..5536    +  promoter       AmpR promoter: bla
   5537..6397    +  CDS            AmpR: β-lactamase; bla; confers resistance to ampicillin, carbenicillin, and related antibiotics
   6568..7156    +  rep_origin     ori: high-copy-number ColE1/pMB1/pBR322/pUC origin of replication
