[The description below was written by a language model from this plasmid's Addgene catalogue record and pLannotate feature annotations shown in this document.]
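Description:
DHCR7 B5.3 gRNA is a third-generation lentiviral CRISPR guide plasmid built on the pLenti-sgRNA backbone and designed to express a single guide RNA against human DHCR7. It is propagated in E. coli through a high-copy ColE1/pUC-type origin with ampicillin selection (AmpR), and also carries an f1 origin and an SV40 origin. The guide oligonucleotide was inserted between two BsmBI sites that were destroyed during cloning. The depositor notes that the recorded guide sequence includes the 5' BsmBI overhang and so is not strictly the 20-nucleotide spacer. The catalogue lists a backbone size of 9,151 bp without insert, whereas the annotated full sequence is 7,302 nt. The record does not explain this difference, though removal of a stuffer fragment between the BsmBI sites on cloning would be consistent with it.

The lentiviral transfer cassette begins with an RSV promoter fused to a truncated HIV-1 5' LTR, which makes genomic RNA production Tat-independent. This is followed by the Ψ packaging signal with a gag fragment, and the RRE for Rev-dependent nuclear export. Downstream, the human U6 RNA polymerase III promoter drives the DHCR7 spacer joined to the S. pyogenes sgRNA scaffold. A cPPT/CTS element follows, and then an EF-1α core promoter drives puromycin N-acetyltransferase for selection of transduced mammalian cells. A WPRE enhances transcript expression, and the self-inactivating ΔU3 3' LTR and an SV40 poly(A) signal close the cassette.

No Cas9 is encoded, so the nuclease must be supplied separately, for instance by a Cas9-expressing cell line. The plasmid belongs to a guide series used to generate knockout human cell lines in a large-scale analysis of cell-cycle gene knockouts.
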