Addgene plasmid #90650: DHCR7 B5.3 gRNA
Purpose: 3rd generation lentiviral gRNA plasmid targeting human DHCR7
Depositing lab: Iain Cheeseman. Depositing organization: Whitehead Institute for Biomedical Research. Publication: Large-Scale Analysis of CRISPR/Cas9 Cell-Cycle Knockouts Reveals the Diversity of p53-Dependent Responses to Cell-Cycle Defects. McKinley KL, Cheeseman IM. Dev Cell. 2017 Feb 27;40(4):405-420.e2. doi: 10.1016/j.devcel.2017.01.012. Epub 2017 Feb 16. PubMed 28216383.
Backbone
  Vector backbone: pLenti-sgRNA
  Backbone manufacturer: Eric Lander & David Sabatini labs (Addgene plasmid #71409)
  Backbone size w/o insert (bp): 9151
  Vector type: Lentiviral, CRISPR
  Selectable markers: Puromycin
Growth in bacteria
  Bacterial resistance: Ampicillin, 100 μg/mL
  Growth temperature: 37°C
  Growth strain: NEB Stable
  Copy number: Unknown
Gene/Insert
  Gene/Insert name: DHCR7 (Guide Designation B5.3) (alt name: pKMKO series)
  gRNA/shRNA sequence: CACCgATGCTCGGCTCTCGGACATC
  Species: H. sapiens (human)
  Promoter: U6
  Cloning method: Restriction Enzyme; 5′ cloning site BsmBI (destroyed during cloning); 3′ cloning site BsmBI (destroyed during cloning)
  Sequencing primers: 5′ hU6-F (5'-GAGGGCCTATTTCCCATGATT-3'); 3′ EF1a-R (5'-CACGGCGACTACTGCACTTA-3')
Terms and licenses: Academic/Nonprofit Terms; Industry Terms: Not Available to Industry
Depositor comments: Please note that gRNA target sequence listed is not strictly the 20nt spacer sequence, but also contains the 5' BsmBI overhang. For more information about knockout human cell lines generated using this plasmid, please see http://cellcycleknockouts.wi.mit.edu/ .
How to cite: DHCR7 B5.3 gRNA was a gift from Iain Cheeseman (Addgene plasmid # 90650 ; http://n2t.net/addgene:90650 ; RRID:Addgene_90650)
